>Addgene plasmid #18672 | pEZY3 | depositor full sequence | sequence record 8815 | Author sequence
GACGGATCGGGAGATCTCCCGATCCCCTATGGTCGACTCTCAGTACAATCTGCTCTGATGCCGCATAGTT
AAGCCAGTATCTGCTCCCTGCTTGTGTGTTGGAGGTCGCTGAGTAGTGCGCGAGCAAAATTTAAGCTACA
ACAAGGCAAGGCTTGACCGACAATTGCATGAAGAATCTGCTTAGGGTTAGGCGTTTTGCGCTGCTTCGCG
ATGTACGGGCCAGATATACGCGTTGACATTGATTATTGACTAGTTATTAATAGTAATCAATTACGGGGTC
ATTAGTTCATAGCCCATATATGGAGTTCCGCGTTACATAACTTACGGTAAATGGCCCGCCTGGCTGACCG
CCCAACGACCCCCGCCCATTGACGTCAATAATGACGTATGTTCCCATAGTAACGCCAATAGGGACTTTCC
ATTGACGTCAATGGGTGGACTATTTACGGTAAACTGCCCACTTGGCAGTACATCAAGTGTATCATATGCC
AAGTACGCCCCCTATTGACGTCAATGACGGTAAATGGCCCGCCTGGCATTATGCCCAGTACATGACCTTA
TGGGACTTTCCTACTTGGCAGTACATCTACGTATTAGTCATCGCTATTACCATGGTGATGCGGTTTTGGC
AGTACATCAATGGGCGTGGATAGCGGTTTGACTCACGGGGATTTCCAAGTCTCCACCCCATTGACGTCAA
TGGGAGTTTGTTTTGGCACCAAAATCAACGGGACTTTCCAAAATGTCGTAACAACTCCGCCCCATTGACG
CAAATGGGCGGTAGGCGTGTACGGTGGGAGGTCTATATAAGCAGAGCTCTCTGGCTAACTAGAGAACCCA
CTGCTTACTGGCTTATCGAAATTAATACGACTCACTATAGGGAGACCCAAGCTTGGTACCGAGCTCGGAT
CCACTAGTAACGGCCGCCAGTGTGCTGGAATTGATTAATACAAGTTTGTACAAAAAAGCTGAACGAGAAA
CGTAAAATGATATAAATATCAATATATTAAATTAGATTTTGCATAAAAAACAGACTACATAATACTGTAA
AACACAACATATCCAGTCACTATGAATCAACTACTTAGATGGTATTAGTGACCTGTAGTCGACCGACAGC
CTTCCAAATGTTCTTCGGGTGATGCTGCCAACTTAGTCGACCGACAGCCTTCCAAATGTTCTTCTCAAAC
GGAATCGTCGTATCCAGCCTACTCGCTATTGTCCTCAATGCCGTATTAAATCATAAAAAGAAATAAGAAA
AAGAGGTGCGAGCCTCTTTTTTGTGTGACAAAATAAAAACATCTACCTATTCATATACGCTAGTGTCATA
GTCCTGAAAATCATCTGCATCAAGAACAATTTCACAACTCTTATACTTTTCTCTTACAAGTCGTTCGGCT
TCATCTGGATTTTCAGCCTCTATACTTACTAAACGTGATAAAGTTTCTGTAATTTCTACTGTATCGACCT
GCAGACTGGCTGTGTATAAGGGAGCCTGACATTTATATTCCCCAGAACATCAGGTTAATGGCGTTTTTGA
TGTCATTTTCGCGGTGGCTGAGATCAGCCACTTCTTCCCCGATAACGGAGACCGGCACACTGGCCATATC
GGTGGTCATCATGCGCCAGCTTTCATCCCCGATATGCACCACCGGGTAAAGTTCACGGGAGACTTTATCT
GACAGCAGACGTGCACTGGCCAGGGGGATCACCATCCGTCGCCCGGGCGTGTCAATAATATCACTCTGTA
CATCCACAAACAGACGATAACGGCTCTCTCTTTTATAGGTGTAAACCTTAAACTGCATTTCACCAGCCCC
TGTTCTCGTCAGCAAAAGAGCCGTTCATTTCAATAAACCGGGCGACCTCAGCCATCCCTTCCTGATTTTC
CGCTTTCCAGCGTTCGGCACGCAGACGACGGGCTTCATTCTGCATGGTTGTGCTTACCAGACCGGAGATA
TTGACATCATATATGCCTTGAGCAACTGATAGCTGTCGCTGTCAACTGTCACTGTAATACGCTGCTTCAT
AGCATACCTCTTTTTGACATACTTCGGGTATACATATCAGTATATATTCTTATACCGCAAAAATCAGCGC
GCAAATACGCATACTGTTATCTGGCTTTTAGTAAGCCGGATCCACGCGGCGTTTACGCCCCGCCCTGCCA
CTCATCGCAGTACTGTTGTAATTCATTAAGCATTCTGCCGACATGGAAGCCATCACAGACGGCATGATGA
ACCTGAATCGCCAGCGGCATCAGCACCTTGTCGCCTTGCGTATAATATTTGCCCATGGTGAAAACGGGGG
CGAAGAAGTTGTCCATATTGGCCACGTTTAAATCAAAACTGGTGAAACTCACCCAGGGATTGGCTGAGAC
GAAAAACATATTCTCAATAAACCCTTTAGGGAAATAGGCCAGGTTTTCACCGTAACACGCCACATCTTGC
GAATATATGTGTAGAAACTGCCGGAAATCGTCGTGGTATTCACTCCAGAGCGATGAAAACGTTTCAGTTT
GCTCATGGAAAACGGTGTAACAAGGGTGAACACTATCCCATATCACCAGCTCACCGTCTTTCATTGCCAT
ACGGAATTCCGGATGAGCATTCATCAGGCGGGCAAGAATGTGAATAAAGGCCGGATAAAACTTGTGCTTA
TTTTTCTTTACGGTCTTTAAAAAGGCCGTAATATCCAGCTGAACGGTCTGGTTATAGGTACATTGAGCAA
CTGACTGAAATGCCTCAAAATGTTCTTTACGATGCCATTGGGATATATCAACGGTGGTATATCCAGTGAT
TTTTTTCTCCATTTTAGCTTCCTTAGCTCCTGAAAATCTCGATAACTCAAAAAATACGCCCGGTAGTGAT
CTTATTTCATTATGGTGAAAGTTGGAACCTCTTACGTGCCGATCAACGTCTCATTTTCGCCAAAAGTTGG
CCCAGGGCTTCCCGGTATCAACAGGGACACCAGGATTTATTTATTCTGCGAAGTGATCTTCCGTCACAGG
TATTTATTCGGCGCAAAGTGCGTCGGGTGATGCTGCCAACTTAGTCGACTACAGGTCACTAATACCATCT
AAGTAGTTGATTCATAGTGACTGGATATGTTGTGTTTTACAGTATTATGTAGTCTGTTTTTTATGCAAAA
TCTAATTTAATATATTGATATTTATATCATTTTACGTTTCTCGTTCAGCTTTCTTGTACAAAGTGGTCCT
CGAGCATGCATCTAGAGGGCCCTATTCTATAGTGTCACCTAAATGCTAGAGCTCGCTGATCAGCCTCGAC
TGTGCCTTCTAGTTGCCAGCCATCTGTTGTTTGCCCCTCCCCCGTGCCTTCCTTGACCCTGGAAGGTGCC
ACTCCCACTGTCCTTTCCTAATAAAATGAGGAAATTGCATCGCATTGTCTGAGTAGGTGTCATTCTATTC
TGGGGGGTGGGGTGGGGCAGGACAGCAAGGGGGAGGATTGGGAAGACAATAGCAGGCATGCTGGGGATGC
GGTGGGCTCTATGGCTTCTGAGGCGGAAAGAACCAGCTGGGGCTCTAGGGGGTATCCCC
[124 nt withheld, positions 3560-3683]
C
[32 nt withheld, positions 3685-3716]
CA
[57 nt withheld, positions 3719-3775]
A
[49 nt withheld, positions 3777-3825]
CCTTTGACGTTGGAGTCCACGTTCTTT
[37 nt withheld, positions 3853-3889]
ACCCTATCTCGGTCTATTCTTTTGATTTATAAGGGATTTTGGGGATTTCGGCCTATTGGTTAAAAAATGA
GCTGATTTAACAAAAATTTAACGCGAATTAATTCTGTGGAATGTGTGTCAGTTAGGGTGTGGAAAGTCCC
CAGGCTCCCCAGGCAGGCAGAAGTATGCAAAGCATGCATCTCAATTAGTCAGCAACCAGGTGTGGAAAGT
CCCCAGGCTCCCCAGCAGGCAGAAGTATGCAAAGCATGCATCTCAATTAGTCAGCAACCATAGTCCCGCC
CCTAACTCCGCCCATCCCGCCCCTAACTCCGCCCAGTTCCGCCCATTCTCCGCCCCATGGCTGACTAATT
TTTTTTATTTATGCAGAGGCCGAGGCCGCCTCTGCCTCTGAGCTATTCCAGAAGTAGTGAGGAGGCTTTT
TTGGAGGCCTAGGCTTTTGCAAAAAGCTCCCGGGAGCTTGTATATCCATTTTCGGATCTGATCAAGAGAC
AGGATGAGGATCGTTTCGCATGATTGAACAAGATGGATTGCACGCAGGTTCTCCGGCCGCTTGGGTGGAG
AGGCTATTCGGCTATGACTGGGCACAACAGACAATCGGCTGCTCTGATGCCGCCGTGTTCCGGCTGTCAG
CGCAGGGGCGCCCGGTTCTTTTTGTCAAGACCGACCTGTCCGGTGCCCTGAATGAACTGCAGGACGAGGC
AGCGCGGCTATCGTGGCTGGCCACGACGGGCGTTCCTTGCGCAGCTGTGCTCGACGTTGTCACTGAAGCG
GGAAGGGACTGGCTGCTATTGGGCGAAGTGCCGGGGCAGGATCTCCTGTCATCTCACCTTGCTCCTGCCG
AGAAAGTATCCATCATGGCTGATGCAATGCGGCGGCTGCATACGCTTGATCCGGCTACCTGCCCATTCGA
CCACCAAGCGAAACATCGCATCGAGCGAGCACGTACTCGGATGGAAGCCGGTCTTGTCGATCAGGATGAT
CTGGACGAAGAGCATCAGGGGCTCGCGCCAGCCGAACTGTTCGCCAGGCTCAAGGCGCGCATGCCCGACG
GCGAGGATCTCGTCGTGACCCATGGCGATGCCTGCTTGCCGAATATCATGGTGGAAAATGGCCGCTTTTC
TGGATTCATCGACTGTGGCCGGCTGGGTGTGGCGGACCGCTATCAGGACATAGCGTTGGCTACCCGTGAT
ATTGCTGAAGAGCTTGGCGGCGAATGGGCTGACCGCTTCCTCGTGCTTTACGGTATCGCCGCTCCCGATT
CGCAGCGCATCGCCTTCTATCGCCTTCTTGACGAGTTCTTCTGAGCGGGACTCTGGGGTTCGAAATGACC
GACCAAGCGACGCCCAACCTGCCATCACGAGATTTCGATTCCACCGCCGCCTTCTATGAAAGGTTGGGCT
TCGGAATCGTTTTCCGGGACGCCGGCTGGATGATCCTCCAGCGCGGGGATCTCATGCTGGAGTTCTTCGC
CCACCCCAACTTGTTTATTGCAGCTTATAATGGTTACAAATAAAGCAATAGCATCACAAATTTCACAAAT
AAAGCATTTTTTTCACTGCATTCTAGTTGTGGTTTGTCCAAACTCATCAATGTATCTTATCATGTCTGTA
TACCGTCGACCTCTAGCTAGAGCTTGGCGTAATCATGGTCATAGCTGTTTCCTGTGTGAAATTGTTATCC
GCTCACAATTCCACACAACATACGAGCCGGAAGCATAAAGTGTAAAGCCTGGGGTGCCTAATGAGTGAGC
TAACTCACATTAATTGCGTTGCGCTCACTGCCCGCTTTCCAGTCGGGAAACCTGTCGTGCCAGCTGCATT
AATGAATCGGCCAACGCGCGGGGAGAGGCGGTTTGCGTATTGGGCGCTCTTCCGCTTCCTCGCTCACTGA
CTCGCTGCGCTCGGTCGTTCGGCTGCGGCGAGCGGTATCAGCTCACTCAAAGGCGGTAATACGGTTATCC
ACAGAATCAGGGGATAACGCAGGAAAGAACATGTGAGCAAAAGGCCAGCAAAAGGCCAGGAACCGTAAAA
AGGCCGCGTTGCTGGCGTTTTTCCATAGGCTCCGCCCCCCTGACGAGCATCACAAAAATCGACGCTCAAG
TCAGAGGTGGCGAAACCCGACAGGACTATAAAGATACCAGGCGTTTCCCCCTGGAAGCTCCCTCGTGCGC
TCTCCTGTTCCGACCCTGCCGCTTACCGGATACCTGTCCGCCTTTCTCCCTTCGGGAAGCGTGGCGCTTT
CTCAATGCTCACGCTGTAGGTATCTCAGTTCGGTGTAGGTCGTTCGCTCCAAGCTGGGCTGTGTGCACGA
ACCCCCCGTTCAGCCCGACCGCTGCGCCTTATCCGGTAACTATCGTCTTGAGTCCAACCCGGTAAGACAC
GACTTATCGCCACTGGCAGCAGCCACTGGTAACAGGATTAGCAGAGCGAGGTATGTAGGCGGTGCTACAG
AGTTCTTGAAGTGGTGGCCTAACTACGGCTACACTAGAAGGACAGTATTTGGTATCTGCGCTCTGCTGAA
GCCAGTTACCTTCGGAAAAAGAGTTGGTAGCTCTTGATCCGGCAAACAAACCACCGCTGGTAGCGGTGGT
TTTTTTGTTTGCAAGCAGCAGATTACGCGCAGAAAAAAAGGATCTCAAGAAGATCCTTTGATCTTTTCTA
CGGGGTCTGACGCTCAGTGGAACGAAAACTCACGTTAAGGGATTTTGGTCATGAGATTATCAAAAAGGAT
CTTCACCTAGATCCTTTTAAATTAAAAATGAAGTTTTAAATCAATCTAAAGTATATATGAGTAAACTTGG
TCTGACAGTTACCAATGCTTAATCAGTGAGGCACCTATCTCAGCGATCTGTCTATTTCGTTCATCCATAG
TTGCCTGACTCCCCGTCGTGTAGATAACTACGATACGGGAGGGCTTACCATCTGGCCCCAGTGCTGCAAT
GATACCGCGAGACCCACGCTCACCGGCTCCAGATTTATCAGCAATAAACCAGCCAGCCGGAAGGGCCGAG
CGCAGAAGTGGTCCTGCAACTTTATCCGCCTCCATCCAGTCTATTAATTGTTGCCGGGAAGCTAGAGTAA
GTAGTTCGCCAGTTAATAGTTTGCGCAACGTTGTTGCCATTGCTACAGGCATCGTGGTGTCACGCTCGTC
GTTTGGTATGGCTTCATTCAGCTCCGGTTCCCAACGATCAAGGCGAGTTACATGATCCCCCATGTTGTGC
AAAAAAGCGGTTAGCTCCTTCGGTCCTCCGATCGTTGTCAGAAGTAAGTTGGCCGCAGTGTTATCACTCA
TGGTTATGGCAGCACTGCATAATTCTCTTACTGTCATGCCATCCGTAAGATGCTTTTCTGTGACTGGTGA
GTACTCAACCAAGTCATTCTGAGAATAGTGTATGCGGCGACCGAGTTGCTCTTGCCCGGCGTCAATACGG
GATAATACCGCGCCACATAGCAGAACTTTAAAAGTGCTCATCATTGGAAAACGTTCTTCGGGGCGAAAAC
TCTCAAGGATCTTACCGCTGTTGAGATCCAGTTCGATGTAACCCACTCGTGCACCCAACTGATCTTCAGC
ATCTTTTACTTTCACCAGCGTTTCTGGGTGAGCAAAAACAGGAAGGCAAAATGCCGCAAAAAAGGGAATA
AGGGCGACACGGAAATGTTGAATACTCATACTCTTCCTTTTTCAATATTATTGAAGCATTTATCAGGGTT
ATTGTCTCATGAGCGGATACATATTTGAATGTATTTAGAAAAATAAACAAATAGGGGTTCCGCGCACATT
TCCCCGAAAAGTGCCACCTGACGTC
Features (pLannotate 1.2.2; 27 found; start..end, strand, type, name):
     36..80      -  misc_feature   bom (fragment): basis of mobility region from pBR322
    235..614     +  enhancer       CMV enhancer: human cytomegalovirus immediate early enhancer
    615..818     +  promoter       CMV promoter: human cytomegalovirus (CMV) immediate early promoter
    814..847     +  LTR            5' LTR (truncated) (fragment): truncated 5' long terminal repeat (LTR) from HIV-1
    863..881     +  promoter       T7 promoter: promoter for bacteriophage T7 RNA polymerase
    950..1074    +  protein_bind   attR1: mutant version of attR; recombination site for the Gateway® LR reaction LR Clonase™
   1310..1462    -  CDS            dpnD (fragment): DPND_STRPN - Protein predicted: Swiss-Prot protein existence level 4. From Streptococcus pneumoniae serotype 4 (strain ATCC BAA-334 / TIGR4).
   1506..1808    -  CDS            ccdB: CCDB_ECOLI - Also known as G, letB, letD. Experimental evidence at protein level: Swiss-Prot protein existence level 1. Toxic component of a type II toxin-antitoxin (TA) system, functioning in plasmid maintainence. Responsible for the post- segregational killing (PSK) of plasmid-free cells, also referred to as a plasmid addiction system. Half-life of over 2 hours. Cell killing by CcdB is accompanied by filamentation, defects in chromosome and plasmid segregation, defects in cell division, formation of anucleate cells, decreased DNA synthesis and plasmid loss. Interferes with the activity of DN
   1813..1971    -  CDS            ccdA (fragment): CCDA_ECO57 - Also known as H, letA. Experimental evidence at protein level: Swiss-Prot protein existence level 1. Antitoxin component of a type II toxin-antitoxin (TA) system which inhibits the post-segregational killing (PSK) of plasmid-free cells, also referred to as a plasmid addiction system. Binds to and blocks the activity of CcdB; will also remove bound CcdB protein from the CcdB-GyrA complex by forming a CcdA-CcdB complex, a process termed rejuvenation. Functions as a transcriptional corepressor for the ccdAB operon, repression also requires CcdB (By similarity). From Escherichia coli
   2153..2812    -  CDS            CmR: chloramphenicol acetyltransferase; cat; confers resistance to chloramphenicol
   2813..2915    -  promoter       cat promoter: promoter of the E. coli cat gene encoding chloramphenicol acetyltransferase
   3093..3217    -  protein_bind   attR2: mutant version of attR; recombination site for the Gateway® LR reaction LR Clonase™
   3246..3264    -  promoter       SP6 promoter: promoter for bacteriophage SP6 RNA polymerase
   3290..3514    +  polyA_signal   bGH poly(A) signal: bovine growth hormone polyadenylation signal
   3518..3539    +  promoter       SV40 promoter (fragment): SV40 enhancer and early promoter
   3560..3988    +  rep_origin     f1 ori (sequence partly withheld): f1 bacteriophage origin of replication; arrow indicates direction of (+) strand synthesis
   4002..4332    +  promoter       SV40 promoter: SV40 enhancer and early promoter
   4399..5190    +  CDS            neo: KKA2_KLEPN - Also known as kan, nptII. Experimental evidence at protein level: Swiss-Prot protein existence level 1. Resistance to kanamycin, neomycin, paromomycin, ribostamycin, butirosin and gentamicin B. From Klebsiella pneumoniae.
   5214..5372    +  CDS            ble (fragment): BLE_KLEPN - Experimental evidence at protein level: Swiss-Prot protein existence level 1. Binding protein with a strong affinity to the bleomycin family of antibiotics. Binds to CL990; an antimitotic-antibiotic compound. From Klebsiella pneumoniae.
   5367..5488    +  polyA_signal   SV40 poly(A) signal: SV40 polyadenylation signal
   5561..5577    -  protein_bind   lac operator: The lac repressor binds to the lac operator to inhibit transcription in E. coli. This inhibition can be relieved by adding lactose or isopropyl-β-D-thiogalactopyranoside (IPTG). lac repressor encoded by lacI
   5585..5615    -  promoter       lac promoter: promoter for the E. coli lac operon
   5630..5651    -  protein_bind   CAP binding site: CAP binding activates transcription in the presence of cAMP. E. coli catabolite activator protein
   5664..5756    -  CDS            lacI (fragment): lac repressor; lacI; The lac repressor binds to the lac operator to inhibit transcription in E. coli. This inhibition can be relieved by adding lactose or isopropyl-β-D-thiogalactopyranoside (IPTG).
   5939..6527    -  rep_origin     ori: high-copy-number ColE1/pMB1/pBR322/pUC origin of replication
   6698..7558    -  CDS            AmpR: β-lactamase; bla; confers resistance to ampicillin, carbenicillin, and related antibiotics
   7559..7663    -  promoter       AmpR promoter: bla
