[The description below was written by a language model from this plasmid's Addgene catalogue record and pLannotate feature annotations shown in this document.]
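Description:
pEZY3 is an empty Gateway Destination vector for mammalian expression, made by inserting a Gateway cassette into the Invitrogen pcDNA3 backbone; the full plasmid is 7,694 bp. It replicates in E. coli from a high-copy ColE1/pUC-type origin and carries an ampicillin resistance gene (β-lactamase) on the backbone. The Gateway cassette adds a chloramphenicol acetyltransferase gene, so the unrecombined vector is selected on both antibiotics. An f1 origin is also present. Because the cassette encodes the CcdB toxin, the plasmid is maintained in the ccdB-tolerant strain DB3.1.

The expression unit consists of the human CMV immediate-early enhancer and promoter followed by a T7 promoter, then the attR1–attR2 cassette, an antisense SP6 promoter and the bovine growth hormone polyadenylation signal. Between the attR sites lie ccdB and the chloramphenicol marker with its cat promoter. In an LR reaction with an Entry clone, this segment is exchanged for the gene of interest, placing it under CMV control with bGH polyadenylation. Loss of ccdB allows recombinant plasmids to grow in standard E. coli strains, providing counterselection against unreacted vector. The flanking T7 and SP6 promoters are phage RNA polymerase promoters of the kind used for in vitro transcription.

A separate SV40 early promoter drives the neo gene with an SV40 poly(A) signal, a cassette that generally permits G418 selection of stably transfected mammalian cells. Several short annotations, such as the HIV-1 LTR, ble, lacI and dpnD fragments, appear to be partial matches rather than functional parts. The record lists no insert and annotates no tags; the vector is meant to produce mammalian expression clones by recombination rather than restriction and ligation.
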