Addgene plasmid #18672: pEZY3
Purpose: (Empty Backbone) pcDNA3 converted Gateway Destination vector for mammalian expression
Depositing lab: Yu-Zhu Zhang. Depositing organization: Illinois Institute of Technology. Publication: An in vitro recombination method to convert restriction- and ligation-independent expression vectors. Guo F, Chiang MY, Wang Y, Zhang YZ. Biotechnol J. 2008 Mar . 3(3):370-7. 10.1002/biot.200700170 PubMed 18064608.
Backbone
  Vector backbone: pcDNA3
  Backbone manufacturer: Invitrogen
  Backbone size (bp): 7694
  Modifications to backbone: Gateway cassette was inserted into original vector to create the pEZY3 Gateway Destination vector
  Vector type: Mammalian Expression
Growth in bacteria
  Bacterial resistance: Chloramphenicol and Ampicillin, 25 & 100 μg/mL
  Growth temperature: 30°C
  Growth strain: DB3.1
  Growth instructions: E.coli strain DB3.1, at 30C
  Copy number: Unknown
Gene/Insert
  Gene/Insert name: None
  Promoter: CMV
  Cloning method: Restriction Enzyme; 5′ cloning site EcoRI (destroyed during cloning); 3′ cloning site XhoI (not destroyed)
  Sequencing primers: 5′ CMV-F; 3′ BGH-rev
Terms and licenses: Academic/Nonprofit Terms; Industry Terms: Not Available to Industry
Depositor comments: pcDNA3 Gateway-compatible Destination vector. Combine with an Entry clone containing your gene of interest with the Gateway LR reaction to generate a mammalian expression clone.
How to cite: pEZY3 was a gift from Yu-Zhu Zhang (Addgene plasmid # 18672 ; http://n2t.net/addgene:18672 ; RRID:Addgene_18672)
