>Addgene plasmid #18672 | pEZY3 | addgene partial sequence | sequence record 24578 | CMV-F 5'-CGCAAATGGGCGGTAGGCGTG-3'
CGGGGGCNTTAGCGAGCTCTCTGGCTACTAGAGAACCCACTGCTTACTGGCTTATCGAAATTAATACGAC
TCACTATAGGGAGACCCAAGCTTGGTACCGAGCTCGGATCCACTAGTAACGGCCGCCAGTGTGCTGGAAT
TGATTAATACAAGTTTGTACAAAAAAGCTGAACGAGAAACGTAAAATGATATAAATATCAATATATTAAA
TTAGATTTTGCATAAAAAACAGACTACATAATACTGTAAAACACAACATATCCAGTCACTATGAATCAAC
TACTTAGATGGTATTAGTGACCTGTAGTCGACCGACAGCCTTCCAAATGTTCTTCGGGTGATGCTGCCAA
CTTAGTCGACCGACAGCCTTCCAAATGTTCTTCTCAAACGGAATCGTCGTATCCAGCCTACTCGCTATTG
TCCTCAATGCCGTATTAAATCATAAAAAGAAATAAGAAAAAGAGGTGCGAGCCTCTTTTTTGTGTGACAA
AATAAAAACATCTACCTATTCATATACGCTAGTGTCATAGTCCTGAAAATCATCTGCATCAAGAACAATT
TCACAACTCTTATACTTTTCTCTTACAAGTCGTTCGGCTTCATCTGGATTTTCAGCCTCTATACTTACTA
AACGTGATAAAGTTTCTGTAATTTCTACTGTATCGACCTGCAGACTGGCTGTGTATAAGGGAGCCTGANT
TTTCTTCNCCCCAGAACATCAGGTTGATGGCGTTTTTGATGTCATTTTCGCGGTGGCTGAGATCAGCCAC
TTCTTCCCGATAACGGAGACGGCACN
