>Addgene plasmid #18672 | pEZY3 | addgene partial sequence | sequence record 59844 | CAT_int
CCTATAACCAGACCGTTCAGCTGGATATTACGGCCTTTTTAAAGACCGTAAAGAAAAATAAGCACAAGTT
TTATCCGGCCTTTATTCACATTCTTGCCCGCCTGATGAATGCTCATCCGGAATTCCGTATGGCAATGAAA
GACGGTGAGCTGGTGATATGGGATAGTGTTCACCCTTGTTACACCGTTTTCCATGAGCAAACTGAAACGT
TTTCATCGCTCTGGAGTGAATACCACGACGATTTCCGGCAGTTTCTACACATATATTCGCAAGATGTGGC
GTGTTACGGTGAAAACCTGGCCTATTTCCCTAAAGGGTTTATTGAGAATATGTTTTTCGTCTCAGCCAAT
CCCTGGGTGAGTTTCACCAGTTTTGATTTAAACGTGGCCAATATGGACAACTTCTTCGCCCCCGTTTTCA
CCATGGGCAAATATTATACGCAAGGCGACAAGGTGCTGATGCCGCTGGCGATTCAGGTTCATCATGCCGT
TTGTGATGGCTTCCATGTCGGCAGAATGCTTAATGAATTACAACAGTACTGCGATGAGTGGCAGGGGGGG
CGTAAACGCCGCGTGGATCCGGCTTACTAAAAGCCAGATAACAGTATGCGTATTTGCGCGCTGATTTTTG
CGGTATAAGAATATATACTGATATGTATACCCGAAGTATGTCAAAAAGAGGTATGCTATGAAGCAGCGTA
TTACAGTGACAGTTGACAGCGACAGCTATCAGTTGCTCAAGGCATATATGATGTCAATATCTCCGGTCTG
GTAAGCACAACCATGCAGAATGAAGCCCGTCGTCTGCGTGCCGAACGCTGGAAAGCGGAAAATCAGGAAG
GGATGGCTGA
